>Addgene plasmid #87937 | pDRf1-4CL5-AtSCT (JBEI-11557) | addgene full sequence | sequence record 177621 | Addgene NGS Result
AAAATTTATCAACGAGGTTGATAGAAAAAAAAAGTTTTTGTAGATATAGAAGAAAAAAAGATTTTCACTA
TTGGTGTTATAGGAAAGAAAGAGAAAAAATTTAAGAGAAATTAGATGTTAGACGATAATGATAGGACATT
TGAAAATAATACAATATTTGGCCTTTTTATATAATCGAAACTAATGGAGGGGAGCATAAGCGGTACCCAC
CATCGACCACGTTTCGTCACCGGTCATAATTGGAATAAACAAAACAAACAAACGAACTAAAGAGTGTGAG
AGTAACAATTTCCACAGAGGTAAAAAAAAAAAAANGGAAAACAGAAACAAAAAAAGCTCATAGTTCTACT
ATAGCTTCTTCAGACTTTCTGTGAACGAGGGAAAAAGACAACAAAAAAGCAATGGATAAACGGTCTCGAT
CGAGGCCTGGAAGTGCCGCATTAGGAAATACAGATGCAATGCGCGCGAGTTTACGAAATTCTCGCAGGAG
TTTCTCCGGCCATGTGCGGCTGGTTCTACGTCTCGTGTATGGGTTTATTTCTGCGGTAATTATCGCCGGA
TCTCCGCTTCGAGACCGGGTTTGTTTTCAAATTACCGGAAAAGGTCAGGCAAAACAGAGTGATGTATGGG
TGATCCCAGCAATGCCTGTTTATGTTTCTCCGTTTCAGGAAGCTTGGCGAATGG
[124 nt withheld, positions 685-808]
C
[91 nt withheld, positions 810-900]
A
[49 nt withheld, positions 902-950]
CCTTTGACGTTGGAGTCCACGTTCTTT
[37 nt withheld, positions 978-1014]
ACCCTATCTCGGTCTATTCTTTTGATTTATAAGGGATTTTGCCGATTTCGGCCTATTGGTTAAAAAATGA
GCTGATTTAACAAAAATTTAACGCGAATTTTAACAAAATATTAACGCTTACAATTTCCTGATGCGGTAAG
CTTGGCGTAATCATGGTCATAGCTGTTTCCTGTGTGAAATTGTTATCCGCTCACAATTCCACACAACATA
CGAGCCGGAAGCATAAAGTGTAAAGCCTGGGGTGCCTAATGAGTGAGCTAACTCACATTAATTGCGTTGC
GCTCACTGCCCGCTTTCCAGTCGGGAAACCTGTCGTGCCAGCTGCATTAATGAATCGGCCAACGCGCGGG
GAGAGGCGGTTTGCGTATTGGGCGCTCTTCCGCTTCCTCGCTCACTGACTCGCTGCGCTCGGTCGTTCGG
CTGCGGCGAGCGGTATCAGCTCACTCAAAGGCGGTAATACGGTTATCCACAGAATCAGGGGATAACGCAG
GAAAGAACATGTGAGCAAAAGGCCAGCAAAAGGCCAGGAACCGTAAAAAGGCCGCGTTGCTGGCGTTTTT
CCATAGGCTCCGCCCCCCTGACGAGCATCACAAAAATCGACGCTCAAGTCAGAGGTGGCGAAACCCGACA
GGACTATAAAGATACCAGGCGTTTCCCCCTGGAAGCTCCCTCGTGCGCTCTCCTGTTCCGACCCTGCCGC
TTACCGGATACCTGTCCGCCTTTCTCCCTTCGGGAAGCGTGGCGCTTTCTCATAGCTCACGCTGTAGGTA
TCTCAGTTCGGTGTAGGTCGTTCGCTCCAAGCTGGGCTGTGTGCACGAACCCCCCGTTCAGCCCGACCGC
TGCGCCTTATCCGGTAACTATCGTCTTGAGTCCAACCCGGTAAGACACGACTTATCGCCACTGGCAGCAG
CCACTGGTAACAGGATTAGCAGAGCGAGGTATGTAGGCGGTGCTACAGAGTTCTTGAAGTGGTGGCCTAA
CTACGGCTACACTAGAAGAACAGTATTTGGTATCTGCGCTCTGCTGAAGCCAGTTACCTTCGGAAAAAGA
GTTGGTAGCTCTTGATCCGGCAAACAAACCACCGCTGGTAGCGGTGGTTTTTTTGTTTGCAAGCAGCAGA
TTACGCGCAGAAAAAAAGGATCTCAAGAAGATCCTTTGATCTTTTCTACGGGGTCTGACGCTCAGTGGAA
CGAAAACTCACGTTAAGGGATTTTGGTCATGAGATTATCAAAAAGGATCTTCACCTAGATCCTTTTAAAT
TAAAAATGAAGTTTTAAATCAATCTAAAGTATATATGAGTAAACTTGGTCTGACAGTTACCAATGCTTAA
TCAGTGAGGCACCTATCTCAGCGATCTGTCTATTTCGTTCATCCATAGTTGCCTGACTCCCCGTCGTGTA
GATAACTACGATACGGGAGGGCTTACCATCTGGCCCCAGTGCTGCAATGATACCGCGAGACCCACGCTCA
CCGGCTCCAGATTTATCAGCAATAAACCAGCCAGCCGGAAGGGCCGAGCGCAGAAGTGGTCCTGCAACTT
TATCCGCCTCCATCCAGTCTATTAATTGTTGCCGGGAAGCTAGAGTAAGTAGTTCGCCAGTTAATAGTTT
GCGCAACGTTGTTGCCATTGCTACAGGCATCGTGGTGTCACGCTCGTCGTTTGGTATGGCTTCATTCAGC
TCCGGTTCCCAACGATCAAGGCGAGTTACATGATCCCCCATGTTGTGCAAAAAAGCGGTTAGCTCCTTCG
GTCCTCCGATCGTTGTCAGAAGTAAGTTGGCCGCAGTGTTATCACTCATGGTTATGGCAGCACTGCATAA
TTCTCTTACTGTCATGCCATCCGTAAGATGCTTTTCTGTGACTGGTGAGTACTCAACCAAGTCATTCTGA
GAATAGTGTATGCGGCGACCGAGTTGCTCTTGCCCGGCGTCAATACGGGATAATACCGCGCCACATAGCA
GAACTTTAAAAGTGCTCATCATTGGAAAACGTTCTTCGGGGCGAAAACTCTCAAGGATCTTACCGCTGTT
GAGATCCAGTTCGATGTAACCCACTCGTGCACCCAACTGATCTTCAGCATCTTTTACTTTCACCAGCGTT
TCTGGGTGAGCAAAAACAGGAAGGCAAAATGCCGCAAAAAAGGGAATAAGGGCGACACGGAAATGTTGAA
TACTCATACTCTTCCTTTTTCAATATTATTGAAGCATTTATCAGGGTTATTGTCTCATGAGCGGATACAT
ATTTGAATGTATTTAGAAAAATAAACAAATAGGGGTTCCGCGCACATTTCCCCGAAAAGTGCCACCTGAC
GTCTAAGAAACCATTATTATCATGACATTAACCTATAAAAATAGGCGTATCACGAGGCCCTTTCGTCTTC
AAGAATTAGCTTTTCAATTCATCATTTTTTTTTTATTCTTTTTTTTGATTTCGGTTTCCTTGAAATTTTT
TTGATTCGGTAATCTCCGAACAGAAGGAAGAACGAAGGAAGGAGCACAGACTTAGATTGGTATATATACG
CATATGTAGTGTTGAAGAAACATGAAATTGCCCAGTATTCTTAACCCAACTGCACAGAACAAAAACATGC
AGGAAACGAAGATAAATCATGTCGAAAGCTACATATAAGGAACGTGCTGCTACTCATCCTAGTCCTGTTG
CTGCCAAGCTATTTAATATCATGCACGAAAAGCAAACAAACTTGTGTGCTTCATTGGATGTTCGTACCAC
CAAGGAATTACTGGAGTTAGTTGAAGCATTAGGTCCCAAAATTTGTTTACTAAAAACACATGTGGATATC
TTGACTGATTTTTCCATGGAGGGCACAGTTAAGCCGCTAAAGGCATTATCCGCCAAGTACAATTTTTTAC
TCTTCGAAGACAGAAAATTTGCTGACATTGGTAATACAGTCAAATTGCAGTACTCTGCGGGTGTATACAG
AATAGCAGAATGGGCAGACATTACGAATGCACACGGTGTGGTGGGCCCAGGTATTGTTAGCGGTTTGAAG
CAGGCGGCAGAAGAAGTAACAAAGGAACCTAGAGGCCTTTTGATGTTAGCAGAATTGTCATGCAAGGGCT
CCCTATCTACTGGAGAATATACTAAGGGTACTGTTGACATTGCGAAGAGCGACAAAGATTTTGTTATCGG
CTTTATTGCTCAAAGAGACATGGGTGGAAGAGATGAAGGTTACGATTGGTTGATTATGACACCCGGTGTG
GGTTTAGATGACAAGGGAGACGCATTGGGTCAACAGTATAGAACCGTGGATGATGTGGTCTCTACAGGAT
CTGACATTATTATTGTTGGAAGAGGACTATTTGCAAAGGGAAGGGATGCTAAGGTAGAGGGTGAACGTTA
CAGAAAAGCAGGCTGGGAAGCATATTTGAGAAGATGCGGCCAGCAAAACTAAAAAACTGTATTATAAGTA
AATGCATGTATACTAAACTCACAAATTAGAGCTTCAATTTAATTATATCAGTTATTACCCAATTCTCATG
TTTGACAGCTTATCATCGGATCGATCCAATATCAAAGGAAATGATAGCATTGAAGGATGAGACTAATCCA
ATTGAGGAGTGGCAGCATATAGAACAGCTAAAGGGTAGTGCTGAAGGAAGCATACGATACCCCGCATGGA
ATGGGATAATATCACAGGAGGTACTAGACTACCTTTCATCCTACATAAATAGACGCATATAAGTACGCAT
TTAAGCATAAACACGCACTATGCCGTTCTTCTCATGTATATATATATACAGGCAACACGCAGATATAGGT
GCGACGTGAACAGTGAGCTGTATGTGCGCAGCTCGCGTTGCATTTTCGGAAGCGCTCGTTTTCGGAAACG
CTTTGAAGTTCCTATTCCGAAGTTCCTATTCTCTAGCTAGAAAGTATAGGAACTTCAGAGCGCTTTTGAA
AACCAAAAGCGCTCTGAAGACGCACTTTCAAAAAACCAAAAACGCACCGGACTGTAACGAGCTACTAAAA
TATTGCGAATACCGCTTCCACAAACATTGCTCAAAAGTATCTCTTTGCTATATATCTCTGTGCTATATCC
CTATATAACCTACCCATCCACCTTTCGCTCCTTGAACTTGCATCTAAACTCGACCTCTACATTTTTTATG
TTTATCTCTAGTATTACTCTTTAGACAAAAAAATTGTAGTAAGAACTATTCATAGAGTGAATCGAAAACA
ATACGAAAATGTAAACATTTCCTATACGTAGTATATAGAGACAAAATAGAAGAAACCGTTCATAATTTTC
TGACCAATGAAGAATCATCAACGCTATCACTTTCTGTTCACAAAGTATGCGCAATCCACATCGGTATAGA
ATATAATCGGGGATGCCTTTATCTTGAAAAAATGCACCCGCAGCTTCGCTAGTAATCAGTAAACGCGGGA
AGTGGAGTCAGGCTTTTTTTATGGAAGAGAAAATAGACACCAAAGTAGCCTTCTTCTAACCTTAACGGAC
CTACAGTGCAAAAAGTTATCAAGAGACTGCATTATAGAGCGCACAAAGGAGAAAAAAAGTAATCTAAGAT
GCTTTGTTAGAAAAATAGCGCTCTCGGGATGCATTTTTGTAGAACAAAAAAGAAGTATAGATTCTTTGTT
GGTAAAATAGCGCTCTCGCGTTGCATTTCTGTTCTGTAAAAATGCAGCTCAGATTCTTTGTTTGAAAAAT
TAGCGCTCTCGCGTTGCATTTTTGTTTTACAAAAATGAAGCACAGATTCTTCGTTGGTAAAATAGCGCTT
TCGCGTTGCATTTCTGTTCTGTAAAAATGCAGCTCAGATTCTTTGTTTGAAAAATTAGCGCTCTCGCGTT
GCATTTTTGTTCTACAAAATGAAGCACAGATGCTTCGTTAACAAAGATATGCTATTGAAGTGCAAGATGG
AAACGCAGAAAATGAACCGGGGATGCGACGTGCAAGATTACCTATGCAATAGATGCAATAGTTTCTCCAG
GAACCGAAATACATACATTGTCTTCCGTAAAGCGCTAGACTATATATTATTATACAGGTTCAAATATACT
ATCTGTTTCAGGGAAAACTCCCAGGTTCGGATGTTCAAAATTCAATGATGGGTAACAAGTACGATCCGAT
TATGCGGTGTGAAATACCGCACAGATGCGTAAGGAGAAAATACCGCATCAGGCGCCATTCGCCATTCAGG
CTGCGCAACTGTTGGGAAGGGCGATCGGTGCGGGCCTCTTCGCTATTACGCCAGCTGGCGAAAGGGGGAT
GTGCTGCAAGGCGATTAAGTTGGGTAACGCCAGGGTTTTCCCAGTCACGACGTTGTAAAACGACGGCCAG
TGAATTGGCATGCGCAAATTAAAGCCTTCGAGCGTCCCAAAACCTTCTCAAGCAAGGTTTTCAGTATAAT
GTTACATGCGTACACGCGTCTGTACAGAAAAAAAAGAAAAATTTGAAATATAAATAACGTTCTTAATACT
AACATAACTATAAAAAAATAAATAGGGACCTAGACTTCAGGTTGTCTAACTCCTTCCTTTTCGGTTAGAG
CGGATGTGGGGGGAGGGCGTGAATGTAAGCGTGACATAACTAATTACATGACTCGAGCGGCCGCCTATTT
AGAGCACATGGTTTCCAATTTAGCTCGCAGATCCTTCCTCAGAATCTTGCCCGAAACTGCTTTTGGTATA
ACTTCTATGAAAAACACCATCTTAATCCGCTTGTAGTGAACCACCTGTTTGTTTACGTAACTCTTGACAT
CATCTTCAGTTAACTGAGACCCTTGAGATCTTGCTACAAATGCTACTGGAACCTCATCAGCTACTTCATC
CTTCATTGCAACAACTGCGGCATCATCGATAGAAGGATGAGAAATAAGCAATGCTTCAAGCTCAGCTGGA
GCCACTTGGTAGCCTTTGAATTTGATCAGTTCCTTCAACCGATCAACAATGAAGATCTCATCATCATCAT
CCACAAACCCAATATCTCCTGTATGTAACCACCCGTCTTTGTCTATGGTTCGTGCAGTAGCTTCCGGATC
ATTCAAATAACCTTTCATGAGCTGATGACCTCGGACGCAGATCTCGCCAGATTTGTTGCGCGGCAAGGAG
ATTCCGGTTTCGGTATCGACCACTTTCATCTCGGCGTTTCTGATCACAGTCCCACATGCACCGGACTTGG
TTTTAAATGGGTTCTTTGCAAACGCTAATGACTTAGCTACCGTTCCGGACTCGGTCATTCCATAACCCTG
ACCAAAAATGGCATTAGGAAACTTGAGTCGCACGGCGTCTTCAAGCTCCTTCTTTAGTGTAGCTGCACCT
GATAGCATAATTCTCACCGAGCTCAAGTCGTATCTCTCCGTCTCAGGGGATTTAATGAATGCTAAAACCA
CCGGAGGAGCCACCGGCACAACCGTGACTTTGTACCTTTGAATCAGCTCCATCACCAGATTCAACTCGAA
CCTCGGCACGATCAGTAACGCTGCACCGGTTCTCATCGCCGAAAGCATCAACGCGTCGAGAGCGTAAATG
TGAAACATTGGGAGAAAACAGAGGATGACGTCATTGGCCGTGAAGTTAAGGTTAGGGTTTTCTCCGTCGA
CTTTCTGAGCGATGCTTGTAACTAAACCCTTGTGAGTAATCATCACTCCCTTTGGAAGTCCCGTTGTTCC
GGAAGAGTACGGCATCGCCACCGTGTCTTCCGGCGATATTTTAGGTTTTAGAAGTTCTGTTTCGTCCGCT
TGAGTCAGTTCCGTGAAACTCACGCAACCATCATCACTCGACGAAACAACGCCGTTGTCACCGTCATCGT
CTAGGCAAACGATCAAAACGCCGTCGTTTTTGAGGTTTGTTAGTTTATCGACTAAACATTTCTTCGTGAT
GATCATCTTCGCGGCGGAGGCTTTAGCCTGTTTAGCGATCTCCGGCTGAGTGTAGAACGGATTCGCGGTA
GTGGAAACGGCTCCAAGGTAAGCAACGGCAAGAAAAGACAGAGCAAACTCCGGCGAGTTCGGGAGGAGAA
GCATTACGACGTCTCCGTGGCGGATCCCGAGCCGGTGGATTCCGGCAGCTATCCTCCGCATGTTGGTTTG
TACATCGGCGTAGGTCAAAATACGGCCAGTGGCACCGTCGATGATACAGGTTGTTGAGGAATCTCCGTCG
CCATCGCCGGAGAACCTTTGGAAGACGTAATCGGTGAGAGGGAGGTGGTTAGGGATGAAGATATCAGGAA
GCTTAGATCGGAAAATGAAATCATGAGAAGGTTCTTCTTCTTCGTCTTCTTGATCTATCTTCTTTGTGAG
AAAATGCGTTTGTTGTTGGAGCACCATGCGGCCGCCCGGGGGATCCACTAGAACTTTTTGATTAAAATTA
AAAAAACTTTTTGTTTTTGTGTTTATTCTTTGTTCTTAGAAAAGACAAGTTGAGCTTGTTTGTTCTTGAT
GTTTTATTATTTTACAATAGCTGCAAATGAAGAATAGATTCGAACATTGTGAAGTATTGGCATATATCGT
CTCTATTTATACTTTTTTTTTTTCAGTTCTAGTATATTTTGTATTTTCCTCCTTTTCATTCTTTCAGTTG
CCAATAAGTTACAGGGGATCTCGAAAGATGGTGGGGATTTTTCCTTGAAAGACGACTTTTTGCCATCTAA
TTTTTCCTTGTTGCCTCTGAAAATTATCCAGCAGAAGCAAATGTAAAAGATGAACCTCAGAAGAACACGC
AGGGGCCCGAAATTGTTCCTACGAGCTCGCATGCCGGTAGAGGTGTGGTCAATAAGAGCGACCTCATGCT
ATACCTGAGAAAGCAACCTGACCTACAGGAAAGAGTTACTCAAGAATAAGAATTTTCGTTTTAAAACCTA
AGAGTCACTTTAAAATTTGTATACACTTATTTTTTTTATAACTTATTTAATAATAAAAATCATAAATCAT
AAGAAATTCGCTTATTTAGAAGTGTCAACAACGTATCTACCAACGATTTGACCCTTTTCCATCTTTTCGT
AAATTTCTGGCAAGGTAGACAAGCCGACAACCTTGATTGGAGACTTGACCAAACCTCTGGCGAAGAAGTC
CAAAGCTGGATCCGCGCGTAATACGACTCACTATAGGGCGAATTGGGTACCGGGCCCCCCCTCGAGGTCG
ACCTGCAGCGGCCATCATGAATTAACTACACCACTTTGTACAAGAAAGCTGGGTCCACTTAGTTGGTATC
TCCGAAGTATAATTTCTTCATAGTTGCCATTTCCCTTTTGAATTCCACCATGGCATCTCTAGGCAACTTC
ATAATAACCTTGACACCACCTTCCATAGATGGATCAGATTTTGATGGTTTCAAGATCATACCAACATGGA
CAGTGGATTCACGTTGTGTCAATGGTCTTAAATTCACAGGCTCGTTCCATCCGAAATCCATAGAACCGAA
CCAACCGATGTTACGCCAGTCGGTCAAAAAGAACAAACCATCAGAAACACCCTCAAACATTGAGTCATCT
CTCATCAACCTTTCAGTATTCTTCAACTCCTCTTCGATATAACCTTTTTCATAGGCTGTTTTTTTGGCTT
TCTTAACTCTGTTGGCGATATTTGAAATAGATGACTCTTCCAACTCTCTAACGGTCAATTCAACGTAGAC
ATCGATGTAAGCGTTTCCATAATAACCTTTTGGTAAAGGTGGATCTAAAACGTGTCTAATACCCACGGCG
ACACCCAAGACGGTAATACCATCAGGATTTAACTTTAAAGCACGACTTCTTAATTTCCAGATATAAGAAG
ACAAAACTTCGTAAGTGGTGAATGACTCCTTTAAGTATTCACACTCCTTCATCATTGAATCTTTTAAACG
TTTAATGTCACCAGCTCTGATATTAATGGTTTCAGTGACAACATCGGTGGTAGGCAAATATGCACTAGTA
GCCAAGAAACCGTCGATGTGGGAACCAGGGACCTTACCAGGTTTATTATCAATCTTACCAACTAATCTTT
CTCTTTGCCAGACACTCTTGACGGAAGGCTCTGTCTTACCAGCTGCTAACTCGGTCAAGGCGTGGATGAT
TTGAGCAACACCATAACCATCACAGACTGCATGGGTTAAAGCGGTACCGATAGTAAATCCACCACAGGCA
AACTTAGTAACTTGTAAGGCCAATGGGTGGTAGCAGACATTAGACTCATAATCAATTTCAATCTCAGGAA
CTAACCTTAAGGCAACTTGATCATCCAAATTCTCAATGTAATTTAATGAAGATAAGTCCAAAGTGGAGGT
GGCGACTTCGAATGGCACTCCCTCACCTAAATAGACCAATTGTAACTTACCGTTAGATTCAGAACGCATC
AATTTACCTGACAAAGGGTAGTAATGCACTAAAAGCTCACTCAATGCCTTACGTAACAAACTCACTGGAT
CATCTAAATTCTTTCCATTGGCCTTAAAAACGTAGATAGTAGCGTACATAACCTCATTGAAAGGGTCGTT
ATCCAAGGTAGATAATGACAAAGTTTCACAATGGGTATGTTTAGAAGGCTTGACTAATTCAACAGGTTTC
TTTTCAAGCAATAAAGGCAAGATTGGTTTCCTTTGATTAGCCATGTGGAAGCCTGCTTTTTTGTACAAAC
TTGTGATGGCCGCGAATTCACTAGTCGAGGCTGGGGTATATTTTTTTTCTTTCTTTTGAATGTGTGTATA
AAAGAGAGAAAAAATGGTTATTTTCCAATTAATTAATTATTAACGATTGTTAAAGAA
Features (pLannotate 1.2.2; 26 found; start..end, strand, type, name):
    114..197     -  CDS            YG007_YEAST: Protein predicted: Swiss-Prot protein existence level 4. From Saccharomyces cerevisiae (strain ATCC 204508 / S288c) (Baker's yeast).
    420..674     +  CDS            BRP1 (fragment): BRP1_YEAST - Protein predicted: Swiss-Prot protein existence level 4. From Saccharomyces cerevisiae (strain ATCC 204508 / S288c) (Baker's yeast).
    685..1113    +  rep_origin     f1 ori (sequence partly withheld): f1 bacteriophage origin of replication; arrow indicates direction of (+) strand synthesis
   1192..1214    -  protein_bind   lac operator (fragment): The lac repressor binds to the lac operator to inhibit transcription in E. coli. This inhibition can be relieved by adding lactose or isopropyl-β-D-thiogalactopyranoside (IPTG). lac repressor encoded by lacI
   1218..1248    -  promoter       lac promoter: promoter for the E. coli lac operon
   1263..1284    -  protein_bind   CAP binding site: CAP binding activates transcription in the presence of cAMP. E. coli catabolite activator protein
   1297..1389    -  CDS            lacI (fragment): lac repressor; lacI; The lac repressor binds to the lac operator to inhibit transcription in E. coli. This inhibition can be relieved by adding lactose or isopropyl-β-D-thiogalactopyranoside (IPTG).
   1572..2160    -  rep_origin     ori: high-copy-number ColE1/pMB1/pBR322/pUC origin of replication
   2331..3191    -  CDS            AmpR: β-lactamase; bla; confers resistance to ampicillin, carbenicillin, and related antibiotics
   3192..3296    -  promoter       AmpR promoter: bla
   3407..3622    +  promoter       URA3 promoter: S. cerevisiae URA3
   3623..4426    +  CDS            URA3: orotidine-5'-phosphate decarboxylase, required for uracil biosynthesis; S. cerevisiae URA3; yeast auxotrophic marker, counterselectable with 5-fluoroorotic acid (5-FOA)
   4537..5883    +  rep_origin     2μ ori: yeast 2μ plasmid origin of replication
   6037..6120    -  CDS            RAF1 (fragment): RAF_YEAST - Experimental evidence at transcript level: Swiss-Prot protein existence level 2. Antagonizes transcriptional repression of recombinase FLP by REP1-REP2. May play a role in plasmid partitioning. From Saccharomyces cerevisiae (strain ATCC 204508 / S288c) (Baker's yeast).
   6125..6176    +  misc_feature   bom (fragment): basis of mobility region from pBR322
   6182..6339    -  CDS            lacZα (fragment): LacZα fragment of β-galactosidase; lacZ fragment
   6348..6595    -  terminator     CYC1 terminator: S. cerevisiae CYC1; transcription terminator for CYC1
   6612..8321    -  CDS            4CL4: 4CL4_ARATH - Experimental evidence at protein level: Swiss-Prot protein existence level 1. Produces CoA thioesters of a variety of hydroxy- and methoxy- substituted cinnamic acids, which are used to synthesize several phenylpropanoid-derived compounds, including anthocyanins, flavonoids, isoflavonoids, coumarins, lignin, suberin and wall-bound phenolics. From Arabidopsis thaliana (Mouse-ear cress).
   8328..8345    -  misc_feature   MCS (fragment): pBluescript multiple cloning site
   8748..8935    -  terminator     ADH1 terminator: S. cerevisiae ADH1; transcription terminator for the S. cerevisiae alcohol dehydrogenase 1 (ADH1) gene
   8939..9082    -  CDS            ADH1 (fragment): ADH1_YEAST - Also known as ADC1. Experimental evidence at protein level: Swiss-Prot protein existence level 1. This isozyme preferentially catalyzes the conversion of primary unbranched alcohols to their corresponding aldehydes. Also shows activity toward secondary alcohols. From Saccharomyces cerevisiae (strain ATCC 204508 / S288c) (Baker's yeast).
   9083..9101    +  promoter       T7 promoter: promoter for bacteriophage T7 RNA polymerase
   9110..9136    -  misc_feature   MCS (fragment): pBluescript multiple cloning site
   9164..9188    +  protein_bind   attB2: mutant version of attB; recombination site for the Gateway® BP reaction BP Clonase™
   9196..10578   -  CDS            SCT: SCT_ARATH - Experimental evidence at protein level: Swiss-Prot protein existence level 1. Spermidine coumaroyl-CoA acyltransferase that mediates the conversion of spermidine into dicoumaroyl-spermidine. From Arabidopsis thaliana (Mouse-ear cress).
  10584..10608   -  protein_bind   attB1: mutant version of attB; recombination site for the Gateway® BP reaction BP Clonase™
