[The description below was written by a language model from this plasmid's Addgene catalogue record and pLannotate feature annotations shown in this document.]
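Description:
pDRf1-4CL5-AtSCT is a 10.7 kb episomal yeast expression plasmid built on the pDRf1 backbone for co-expressing two Arabidopsis thaliana enzymes in Saccharomyces cerevisiae. It is an E. coli/yeast shuttle vector. A high-copy ColE1/pUC-type origin and the β-lactamase gene (ampicillin resistance) support propagation in bacteria. The 2μ origin maintains it as a multicopy plasmid in yeast, with URA3 providing uracil-prototrophy selection and allowing 5-FOA counterselection. An f1 origin and remnants of lac/lacZα and pBluescript polylinker sequence are carried over from parental cloning vectors.

The payload consists of two separate expression units, both on the reverse strand. AtSCT, a spermidine coumaroyl-CoA acyltransferase of the BAHD family, was introduced by Gateway cloning. It sits between attB1 and attB2 sites and is followed by an ADH1 terminator. The second open reading frame is 4-coumarate:CoA ligase 5 (AT3G21230), which the automated annotation labels with the Swiss-Prot entry name 4CL4, and it is followed by a CYC1 terminator. The feature table annotates no yeast promoter for either gene. The listed sequencing primer name suggests a PMA1 promoter upstream of the Gateway cassette, and small yeast ORF fragments annotated in that region may reflect such a promoter sequence, but the record does not state the promoters explicitly.

Functionally, the ligase converts hydroxycinnamic acids such as p-coumarate into their CoA thioesters. AtSCT then transfers these acyl groups onto spermidine to give coumaroyl-spermidine conjugates. The plasmid belongs to work using BAHD acyltransferases to produce hydroxycinnamate and benzoate conjugates in engineered yeast.
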