Addgene plasmid #87937: pDRf1-4CL5-AtSCT (JBEI-11557)
Purpose: Co-expression in S.cerevisiae of 4CL5 and AtSCT
Depositing lab: Dominique Loque. Depositing organization: Lawrence Berkeley National Laboratory. Publication: Exploiting members of the BAHD acyltransferase family to synthesize multiple hydroxycinnamate and benzoate conjugates in yeast. Eudes A, Mouille M, Robinson DS, Benites VT, Wang G, Roux L, Tsai YL, Baidoo EE, Chiu TY, Heazlewood JL, Scheller HV, Mukhopadhyay A, Keasling JD, Deutsch S, Loque D. Microb Cell Fact. 2016 Nov 21;15(1):198. 10.1186/s12934-016-0593-5 PubMed 27871334.
Backbone
  Vector backbone: pDRf1
  Vector type: Yeast Expression
  Selectable markers: URA3
Growth in bacteria
  Bacterial resistance: Ampicillin, 100 μg/mL
  Growth temperature: 37°C
  Growth strain: DH5alpha
  Copy number: High Copy
Gene/Insert 1
  Gene/Insert name: AtSCT (alt name: p-coumaroyl-CoA:spermidine)
  Species: A. thaliana (mustard weed)
  Cloning method: Gateway Cloning
  Sequencing primers: 5′ pPMA-For
Gene/Insert 2
  Gene/Insert name: 4CL5
  Species: A. thaliana (mustard weed)
  Entrez Gene: 4CL5 (a.k.a. AT3G21230, 4-coumarate:CoA ligase 5)
  Cloning method: Unknown
  Sequencing primers: 5′ unknown
Terms and licenses: Academic/Nonprofit Terms; Industry Terms: Not Available to Industry
How to cite: pDRf1-4CL5-AtSCT (JBEI-11557) was a gift from Dominique Loque (Addgene plasmid # 87937 ; http://n2t.net/addgene:87937 ; RRID:Addgene_87937)
